>Addgene plasmid #144731 | TFORF3255 | addgene full sequence | sequence record 404355 | Addgene NGS Result
TTAATGTAGTCTTATGCAATACTCTTGTAGTCTTGCAACATGGTAACGATGAGTTAGCAACATGCCTTAC
AAGGAGAGAAAAAGCACCGTGCATGCCGATTGGTGGAAGTAAGGTGGTACGATCGTGCCTTATTAGGAAG
GCAACAGACGGGTCTGACATGGATTGGACGAACCACTGAATTGCCGCATTGCAGAGATATTGTATTTAAG
TGCCTAGCTCGATACATAAACGGGTCTCTCTGGTTAGACCAGATCTGAGCCTGGGAGCTCTCTGGCTAAC
TAGGGAACCCACTGCTTAAGCCTCAATAAAGCTTGCCTTGAGTGCTTCAAGTAGTGTGTGCCCGTCTGTT
GTGTGACTCTGGTAACTAGAGATCCCTCAGACCCTTTTAGTCAGTGTGGAAAATCTCTAGCAGTGGCGCC
CGAACAGGGACTTGAAAGCGAAAGGGAAACCAGAGGAGCTCTCTCGACGCAGGACTCGGCTTGCTGAAGC
GCGCACGGCAAGAGGCGAGGGGCGGCGACTGGTGAGTACGCCAAAAATTTTGACTAGCGGAGGCTAGAAG
GAGAGAGATGGGTGCGAGAGCGTCAGTATTAAGCGGGGGAGAATTAGATCGCGATGGGAAAAAATTCGGT
TAAGGCCAGGGGGAAAGAAAAAATATAAATTAAAACATATAGTATGGGCAAGCAGGGAGCTAGAACGATT
CGCAGTTAATCCTGGCCTGTTAGAAACATCAGAAGGCTGTAGACAAATACTGGGACAGCTACAACCATCC
CTTCAGACAGGATCAGAAGAACTTAGATCATTATATAATACAGTAGCAACCCTCTATTGTGTGCATCAAA
GGATAGAGATAAAAGACACCAAGGAAGCTTTAGACAAGATAGAGGAAGAGCAAAACAAAAGTAAGACCAC
CGCACAGCAAGCGGCCGCTGATCTTCAGACCTGGAGGAGGAGATATGAGGGACAATTGGAGAAGTGAATT
ATATAAATATAAAGTAGTAAAAATTGAACCATTAGGAGTAGCACCCACCAAGGCAAAGAGAAGAGTGGTG
CAGAGAGAAAAAAGAGCAGTGGGAATAGGAGCTTTGTTCCTTGGGTTCTTGGGAGCAGCAGGAAGCACTA
TGGGCGCAGCGTCAATGACGCTGACGGTACAGGCCAGACAATTATTGTCTGGTATAGTGCAGCAGCAGAA
CAATTTGCTGAGGGCTATTGAGGCGCAACAGCATCTGTTGCAACTCACAGTCTGGGGCATCAAGCAGCTC
CAGGCAAGAATCCTGGCTGTGGAAAGATACCTAAAGGATCAACAGCTCCTGGGGATTTGGGGTTGCTCTG
GAAAACTCATTTGCACCACTGCTGTGCCTTGGAATGCTAGTTGGAGTAATAAATCTCTGGAACAGATTTG
GAATCACACGACCTGGATGGAGTGGGACAGAGAAATTAACAATTACACAAGCTTAATACACTCCTTAATT
GAAGAATCGCAAAACCAGCAAGAAAAGAATGAACAAGAATTATTGGAATTAGATAAATGGGCAAGTTTGT
GGAATTGGTTTAACATAACAAATTGGCTGTGGTATATAAAATTATTCATAATGATAGTAGGAGGCTTGGT
AGGTTTAAGAATAGTTTTTGCTGTACTTTCTATAGTGAATAGAGTTAGGCAGGGATATTCACCATTATCG
TTTCAGACCCACCTCCCAACCCCGAGGGGACCCATGCATTGCATCTCAATTAGTCAGCAACCAGGTGTGG
AAAGTCCCCAGGCTCCCCAGCAGGCAGAAGTATGCAAAGCATGCGTCTCAATTAGTCAGCAACCATAGTC
CCGCCCCTAACTCCGCCCATCCCGCCCCTAACTCCGCCCAGTTCCGCCCATTCTCCGCCCCATGGCTGAC
TAATTTTTTTTATTTATGCAGAGGCCGAGGCCGCCTCGGCCTCTGAGCTATTCCAGAAGTAGTGAGGAGG
CTTTTTTGGAGGCCTAGGCTTTTGCAAAAAGCTTTCTAGAGGTACCACCGGAGCTTACCATGACCGAGTA
CAAGCCCACGGTGCGCCTCGCCACCCGCGACGACGTCCCCAGGGCCGTACGCACCCTCGCCGCCGCGTTC
GCCGACTACCCCGCCACGCGCCACACCGTCGATCCGGACCGCCACATCGAGCGGGTCACCGAGCTGCAAG
AACTCTTCCTCACGCGCGTCGGGCTCGACATCGGCAAGGTGTGGGTCGCGGACGACGGCGCCGCCGTGGC
GGTCTGGACCACGCCGGAGAGCGTCGAAGCGGGGGCGGTGTTCGCCGAGATCGGCCCGCGCATGGCCGAG
TTGAGCGGTTCCCGGCTGGCCGCGCAGCAACAGATGGAAGGCCTCCTGGCGCCGCACCGGCCCAAGGAGC
CCGCGTGGTTCCTGGCCACCGTCGGCGTCTCGCCCGACCACCAGGGCAAGGGTCTGGGCAGCGCCGTCGT
GCTCCCCGGAGTGGAGGCGGCCGAGCGCGCCGGGGTGCCCGCCTTCCTGGAGACCTCCGCGCCCCGCAAC
CTCCCCTTCTACGAGCGGCTCGGCTTCACCGTCACCGCCGACGTCGAGGTGCCCGAAGGACCGCGCACCT
GGTGCATGACCCGCAAGCCCGGTGCCAGTTAACGAATTCTAGATCTTGAGACAAATGGCAGTATTCATCC
ACAATTTTAAAAGAAAAGGGGGGATTGGGGGGTACAGTGCAGGGGAAAGAATAGTAGACATAATAGCAAC
AGACATACAAACTAAAGAATTACAAAAACAAATTACAAAAATTCAAAATTTTCGGGTTTATTACAGGGAC
AGCAGAGATCCACTTTGGCGCCGGCTCGAGGCCTGCAGGTGCAAAGATGGATAAAGTTTTAAACAGAGAG
GAATCTTTGCAGCTAATGGACCTTCTAGGTCTTGAAAGGAGTGGGAATTGGCTCCGGTGCCCGTCAGTGG
GCAGAGCGCACATCGCCCACAGTCCCCGAGAAGTTGGGGGGAGGGGTCGGCAATTGAACCGGTGCCTAGA
GAAGGTGGCGCGGGGTAAACTGGGAAAGTGATGTCGTGTACTGGCTCCGCCTTTTTCCCGAGGGTGGGGG
AGAACCGTATATAAGTGCAGTAGTCGCCGTGAACGTTCTTTTTCGCAACGGGTTTGCCGCCAGAACACAG
GTAAGTGCCGTGTGTGGTTCCCGCGGGCCTGGCCTCTTTACGGGTTATGGCCCTTGCGTGCCTTGAATTA
CTTCCACCTGGCTGCAGTACGTGATTCTTGATCCCGAGCTTCGGGTTGGAAGTGGGTGGGAGAGTTCGAG
GCCTTGCGCTTAAGGAGCCCCTTCGCCTCGTGCTTGAGTTGAGGCCTGGCCTGGGCGCTGGGGCCGCCGC
GTGCGAATCTGGTGGCACCTTCGCGCCTGTCTCGCTGCTTTCGATAAGTCTCTAGCCATTTAAAATTTTT
GATGACCTGCTGCGACGCTTTTTTTCTGGCAAGATAGTCTTGTAAATGCGGGCCAAGATCTGCACACTGG
TATTTCGGTTTTTGGGGCCGCGGGCGGCGACGGGGCCCGTGCGTCCCAGCGCACATGTTCGGCGAGGCGG
GGCCTGCGAGCGCGGCCACCGAGAATCGGACGGGGGTAGTCTCAAGCTGGCCGGCCTGCTCTGGTGCCTG
GCCTCGCGCCGCCGTGTATCGCCCCGCCCTGGGCGGCAAGGCTGGCCCGGTCGGCACCAGTTGCGTGAGC
GGAAAGATGGCCGCTTCCCGGCCCTGCTGCAGGGAGCTCAAAATGGAGGACGCGGCGCTCGGGAGAGCGG
GCGGGTGAGTCACCCACACAAAGGAAAAGGGCCTTTCCGTCCTCAGCCGTCGCTTCATGTGACTCCACGG
AGTACCGGGCGCCGTCCAGGCACCTCGATTAGTTCTCGAGCTTTTGGAGTACGTCGTCTTTAGGTTGGGG
GGAGGGGTTTTATGCGATGGAGTTTCCCCACACTGAGTGGGTGGAGACTGAAGTTAGGCCAGCTTGGCAC
TTGATGTAATTCTCCTTGGAATTTGCCCTTTTTGAGTTTGGATCTTGGTTCATTCTCAAGCCTCAGACAG
TGGTTCAAAGTTTTTTTCTTCCATTTCAGGTGTCGTGAGGCTAGCATCGATTGATCAACAAGTTTGTACA
AAAAAGTTGGCATGCCTGCTGATGTGAATTTATCCCAGAAGCCTCAGGTCCTGGGTCCAGAGAAGCAGGA
TGGATCTTGCGAGGCATCAGTGTCATTTGAGGACGTGACCGTGGACTTCAGCAGGGAGGAGTGGCAGCAA
CTGGACCCTGCCCAGAGATGCCTGTACCGGGATGTGATGCTGGAGCTCTATAGCCATCTCTTCGCAGTGG
GGTATCACATTCCCAACCCAGAGGTCATCTTCAGAATGCTAAAAGAAAAGGAGCCGCGTGTGGAGGAGGC
TGAAGTCTCACATCAGAGGTGTCAAGAAAGGGAGTTTGGGCTTGAAATCCCACAAAAGGAGATTTCTAAG
AAAGCTTCATTTCAAAAGGATATGGTAGGTGAGTTCACAAGAGATGGTTCATGGTGTTCCATTTTAGAAG
AACTGAGGCTGGATGCTGACCGCACAAAGAAAGATGAGCAAAATCAAATTCAACCCATGAGTCACAGTGC
TTTCTTCAACAAGAAAACATTGAACACAGAAAGCAATTGTGAATATAAGGACCCTGGGAAAATGATTCGC
ACGAGGCCCCACCTTGCTTCTTCACAGAAACAACCTCAGAAATGTTGCTTATTTACAGAAAGTTTGAAGC
TGAACCTAGAAGTGAACGGTCAGAATGAAAGCAATGACACAGAACAGCTTGATGACGTTGTTGGGTCTGG
TCAGCTATTCAGCCATAGCTCTTCTGATGCCTGCAGCAAGAATATTCATACAGGAGAGACATTTTGCAAA
GGTAACCAGTGTAGAAAAGTCTGTGGCCATAAACAGTCACTCAAGCAACATCAAATTCATACTCAGAAGA
AACCAGATGGATGTTCTGAATGTGGGGGGAGCTTCACCCAGAAGTCACACCTCTTTGCCCAACAGAGAAT
TCATAGTGTAGGAAACCTCCATGAATGTGGCAAATGTGGAAAAGCCTTCATGCCACAACTAAAACTCAGT
GTATATCTGACAGATCATACAGGTGATATACCCTGTATATGCAAGGAATGTGGGAAGGTCTTTATTCAGA
GATCAGAATTGCTTACGCACCAGAAAACACACACTAGAAAGAAGCCCTATAAATGCCATGACTGTGGAAA
AGCCTTTTTCCAGATGTTATCTCTCTTCAGACATCAGAGAACTCACAGTAGAGAAAAACTCTATGAATGC
AGTGAATGTGGCAAAGGCTTCTCCCAAAACTCAACCCTCATTATACATCAGAAAATTCATACTGGTGAGA
GACAGTATGCATGCAGTGAATGTGGGAAAGCCTTTACCCAGAAGTCAACACTCAGCTTGCACCAGAGAAT
CCACTCAGGGCAGAAGTCCTATGTGTGTATCGAATGCGGGCAGGCCTTCATCCAGAAGGCACACCTGATT
GTCCATCAAAGAAGCCACACAGGAGAAAAACCTTATCAGTGCCACAACTGTGGGAAATCCTTCATTTCCA
AGTCACAGCTTGATATACATCATCGAATTCATACAGGGGAGAAACCTTATGAATGCAGTGACTGTGGAAA
AACCTTCACCCAAAAGTCACACCTGAATATACACCAGAAAATTCATACTGGAGAAAGACACCATGTATGC
AGTGAATGCGGGAAAGCCTTCAACCAGAAGTCAATACTCAGCATGCATCAGAGAATTCACACCGGAGAGA
AGCCTTACAAATGCAGTGAATGTGGGAAAGCCTTCACTTCTAAGTCTCAATTCAAAGAGCATCAGCGAAT
TCACACGGGTGAGAAACCCTATGTGTGCACTGAATGTGGGAAGGCCTTCAACGGCAGGTCAAATTTCCAT
AAACATCAAATAACTCACACTAGAGAGAGGCCTTTTGTCTGTTACAAATGTGGGAAGGCTTTTGTCCAGA
AATCAGAGTTGATTACCCATCAAAGAACTCACATGGGAGAGAAACCCTATGAATGCCTTGACTGTGGGAA
ATCGTTCAGTAAGAAACCACAACTCAAGGTGCATCAGCGAATTCACACGGGAGAAAGACCTTATGTGTGT
TCTGAATGTGGAAAGGCCTTCAACAACAGGTCAAACTTCAATAAACACCAAACAACTCATACCAGAGACA
AATCTTACAAATGCAGTTATTCTGTGAAAGGCTTTACCAAGCAATGCCCAACTTTCTTGTACAAAGTGGT
TGATATCGGTAAGCCTATCCCTAACCCTCTCCTCGGTCTCGATTCTACGTAGTAATGAACTAGTCCGTAA
CTTGAAAGTATTTCGATTTCTTGGCTTTATATATCTTGTGGAAAGGACGAATCGTGGCGGGCTTCGCCCC
ATGTACGCGTTAAGTCGACAATCAACCTCTGGATTACAAAATTTGTGAAAGATTGACTGGTATTCTTAAC
TATGTTGCTCCTTTTACGCTATGTGGATACGCTGCTTTAATGCCTTTGTATCATGCTATTGCTTCCCGTA
TGGCTTTCATTTTCTCCTCCTTGTATAAATCCTGGTTGCTGTCTCTTTATGAGGAGTTGTGGCCCGTTGT
CAGGCAACGTGGCGTGGTGTGCACTGTGTTTGCTGACGCAACCCCCACTGGTTGGGGCATTGCCACCACC
TGTCAGCTCCTTTCCGGGACTTTCGCTTTCCCCCTCCCTATTGCCACGGCGGAACTCATCGCCGCCTGCC
TTGCCCGCTGCTGGACAGGGGCTCGGCTGTTGGGCACTGACAATTCCGTGGTGTTGTCGGGGAAATCATC
GTCCTTTCCTTGGCTGCTCGCCTGTGTTGCCACCTGGATTCTGCGCGGGACGTCCTTCTGCTACGTCCCT
TCGGCCCTCAATCCAGCGGACCTTCCTTCCCGCGGCCTGCTGCCGGCTCTGCGGCCTCTTCCGCGTCTTC
GCCTTCGCCCTCAGACGAGTCGGATCTCCCTTTGGGCCGCCTCCCCGCGTCGACTTTAAGACCAATGACT
TACAAGGCAGCTGTAGATCTTAGCCACTTTTTAAAAGAAAAGGGGGGACTGGAAGGGCTAATTCACTCCC
AACGAAGACAAGATCTGCTTTTTGCTTGTACTGGGTCTCTCTGGTTAGACCAGATCTGAGCCTGGGAGCT
CTCTGGCTAACTAGGGAACCCACTGCTTAAGCCTCAATAAAGCTTGCCTTGAGTGCTTCAAGTAGTGTGT
GCCCGTCTGTTGTGTGACTCTGGTAACTAGAGATCCCTCAGACCCTTTTAGTCAGTGTGGAAAATCTCTA
GCAGTACGTATAGTAGTTCATGTCATCTTATTATTCAGTATTTATAACTTGCAAAGAAATGAATATCAGA
GAGTGAGAGGAACTTGTTTATTGCAGCTTATAATGGTTACAAATAAAGCAATAGCATCACAAATTTCACA
AATAAAGCATTTTTTTCACTGCATTCTAGTTGTGGTTTGTCCAAACTCATCAATGTATCTTATCATGTCT
GGCTCTAGCTATCCCGCCCCTAACTCCGCCCATCCCGCCCCTAACTCCGCCCAGTTCCGCCCATTCTCCG
CCCCATGGCTGACTAATTTTTTTTATTTATGCAGAGGCCGAGGCCGCCTCGGCCTCTGAGCTATTCCAGA
AGTAGTGAGGAGGCTTTTTTGGAGGCCTAGGGACGTACCCAATTCGCCCTATAGTGAGTCGTATTACGCG
CGCTCACTGGCCGTCGTTTTACAACGTCGTGACTGGGAAAACCCTGGCGTTACCCAACTTAATCGCCTTG
CAGCACATCCCCCTTTCGCCAGCTGGCGTAATAGCGAAGAGGCCCGCACCGATCGCCCTTCCCAACAGTT
GCGCAGCCTGAATGGCGAATGGG
[124 nt withheld, positions 7934-8057]
C
[91 nt withheld, positions 8059-8149]
A
[49 nt withheld, positions 8151-8199]
CCTTTGACGTTGGAGTCCACGTTCTTT
[37 nt withheld, positions 8227-8263]
ACCCTATCTCGGTCTATTCTTTTGATTTATAAGGGATTTTGCCGATTTCGGCCTATTGGTTAAAAAATGA
GCTGATTTAACAAAAATTTAACGCGAATTTTAACAAAATATTAACGCTTACAATTTAGGTGGCACTTTTC
GGGGAAATGTGCGCGGAACCCCTATTTGTTTATTTTTCTAAATACATTCAAATATGTATCCGCTCATGAG
ACAATAACCCTGATAAATGCTTCAATAATATTGAAAAAGGAAGAGTATGAGTATTCAACATTTCCGTGTC
GCCCTTATTCCCTTTTTTGCGGCATTTTGCCTTCCTGTTTTTGCTCACCCAGAAACGCTGGTGAAAGTAA
AAGATGCTGAAGATCAGTTGGGTGCACGAGTGGGTTACATCGAACTGGATCTCAACAGCGGTAAGATCCT
TGAGAGTTTTCGCCCCGAAGAACGTTTTCCAATGATGAGCACTTTTAAAGTTCTGCTATGTGGCGCGGTA
TTATCCCGTATTGACGCCGGGCAAGAGCAACTCGGTCGCCGCATACACTATTCTCAGAATGACTTGGTTG
AGTACTCACCAGTCACAGAAAAGCATCTTACGGATGGCATGACAGTAAGAGAATTATGCAGTGCTGCCAT
AACCATGAGTGATAACACTGCGGCCAACTTACTTCTGACAACGATCGGAGGACCGAAGGAGCTAACCGCT
TTTTTGCACAACATGGGGGATCATGTAACTCGCCTTGATCGTTGGGAACCGGAGCTGAATGAAGCCATAC
CAAACGACGAGCGTGACACCACGATGCCTGTAGCAATGGCAACAACGTTGCGCAAACTATTAACTGGCGA
ACTACTTACTCTAGCTTCCCGGCAACAATTAATAGACTGGATGGAGGCGGATAAAGTTGCAGGACCACTT
CTGCGCTCGGCCCTTCCGGCTGGCTGGTTTATTGCTGATAAATCTGGAGCCGGTGAGCGTGGGTCTCGCG
GTATCATTGCAGCACTGGGGCCAGATGGTAAGCCCTCCCGTATCGTAGTTATCTACACGACGGGGAGTCA
GGCAACTATGGATGAACGAAATAGACAGATCGCTGAGATAGGTGCCTCACTGATTAAGCATTGGTAACTG
TCAGACCAAGTTTACTCATATATACTTTAGATTGATTTAAAACTTCATTTTTAATTTAAAAGGATCTAGG
TGAAGATCCTTTTTGATAATCTCATGACCAAAATCCCTTAACGTGAGTTTTCGTTCCACTGAGCGTCAGA
CCCCGTAGAAAAGATCAAAGGATCTTCTTGAGATCCTTTTTTTCTGCGCGTAATCTGCTGCTTGCAAACA
AAAAAACCACCGCTACCAGCGGTGGTTTGTTTGCCGGATCAAGAGCTACCAACTCTTTTTCCGAAGGTAA
CTGGCTTCAGCAGAGCGCAGATACCAAATACTGTTCTTCTAGTGTAGCCGTAGTTAGGCCACCACTTCAA
GAACTCTGTAGCACCGCCTACATACCTCGCTCTGCTAATCCTGTTACCAGTGGCTGCTGCCAGTGGCGAT
AAGTCGTGTCTTACCGGGTTGGACTCAAGACGATAGTTACCGGATAAGGCGCAGCGGTCGGGCTGAACGG
GGGGTTCGTGCACACAGCCCAGCTTGGAGCGAACGACCTACACCGAACTGAGATACCTACAGCGTGAGCT
ATGAGAAAGCGCCACGCTTCCCGAAGGGAGAAAGGCGGACAGGTATCCGGTAAGCGGCAGGGTCGGAACA
GGAGAGCGCACGAGGGAGCTTCCAGGGGGAAACGCCTGGTATCTTTATAGTCCTGTCGGGTTTCGCCACC
TCTGACTTGAGCGTCGATTTTTGTGATGCTCGTCAGGGGGGCGGAGCCTATGGAAAAACGCCAGCAACGC
GGCCTTTTTACGGTTCCTGGCCTTTTGCTGGCCTTTTGCTCACATGTTCTTTCCTGCGTTATCCCCTGAT
TCTGTGGATAACCGTATTACCGCCTTTGAGTGAGCTGATACCGCTCGCCGCAGCCGAACGACCGAGCGCA
GCGAGTCAGTGAGCGAGGAAGCGGAAGAGCGCCCAATACGCAAACCGCCTCTCCCCGCGCGTTGGCCGAT
TCATTAATGCAGCTGGCACGACAGGTTTCCCGACTGGAAAGCGGGCAGTGAGCGCAACGCAATTAATGTG
AGTTAGCTCACTCATTAGGCACCCCAGGCTTTACACTTTATGCTTCCGGCTCGTATGTTGTGTGGAATTG
TGAGCGGATAACAATTTCACACAGGAAACAGCTATGACCATGATTACGCCAAGCGCGCAATTAACCCTCA
CTAAAGGGAACAAAAGCTGGAGCTGCAAGC
Features (pLannotate 1.2.2; 34 found; start..end, strand, type, name):
      5..231     +  promoter       RSV promoter: Rous sarcoma virus enhancer/promoter
    232..412     +  LTR            5' LTR (truncated): truncated 5' long terminal repeat (LTR) from HIV-1
    459..584     +  misc_feature   HIV-1 Ψ: packaging signal of human immunodeficiency virus type 1
    568..931     +  CDS            HIV-1 gag (fragment): gag protein from human immunodeficiency virus 1; gag
   1077..1310    +  misc_feature   RRE: The Rev response element (RRE) of HIV-1 allows for Rev-dependent mRNA export from the nucleus to the cytoplasm.
   1687..1713    +  CDS            Rev (fragment): human immunodeficiency virus 1 (HIV-1) Rev protein; rev; enhances nuclear export of unspliced and incompletely spliced viral mRNAs
   1720..1743    +  promoter       SV40 promoter (fragment): SV40 early promoter
   1744..1815    +  promoter       SV40 promoter (fragment): SV40 enhancer and early promoter
   1839..1974    +  rep_origin     SV40 ori: SV40 origin of replication
   2020..2616    +  CDS            PuroR (fragment): puromycin N-acetyltransferase; pac from Streptomyces; confers resistance to puromycin
   2665..2782    +  misc_feature   cPPT/CTS: central polypurine tract and central termination sequence of HIV-1
   2847..2913    +  CDS            small t antigen (fragment): SV40 (simian virus 40) small t antigen
   2920..4098    +  promoter       EF-1α promoter: strong constitutive promoter for human elongation factor EF-1α
   4119..4136    +  protein_bind   attB1 (fragment): mutant version of attB; core recombination site for the Gateway® BP reaction BP Clonase™
   4142..5152    +  CDS            ZNF175 (fragment): ZN175_HUMAN - Experimental evidence at protein level: Swiss-Prot protein existence level 1. Down-regulates the expression of several chemokine receptors. Interferes with HIV-1 replication by suppressing Tat-induced viral LTR promoter activity. From Homo sapiens (Human).
   6277..6300    -  protein_bind   attB2: mutant version of attB; recombination site for the Gateway® BP reaction BP Clonase™
   6308..6349    +  CDS            V5 tag: epitope tag from simian virus 5
   6365..6418    +  promoter       U6 promoter (fragment): RNA polymerase III promoter for human U6 snRNA
   6460..7048    +  misc_feature   WPRE: woodchuck hepatitis virus posttranscriptional regulatory element
   7099..7118    +  misc_feature   cPPT/CTS (fragment): central polypurine tract and central termination sequence of HIV-1
   7120..7353    +  LTR            3' LTR (ΔU3): self-inactivating 3' long terminal repeat (LTR) from HIV-1
   7431..7552    +  polyA_signal   SV40 poly(A) signal: SV40 polyadenylation signal
   7592..7727    +  rep_origin     SV40 ori: SV40 origin of replication
   7748..7766    -  promoter       T7 promoter: promoter for bacteriophage T7 RNA polymerase
   7774..7929    +  CDS            lacZα (fragment): LacZα fragment of β-galactosidase; lacZ fragment
   7934..8362    +  rep_origin     f1 ori (sequence partly withheld): f1 bacteriophage origin of replication; arrow indicates direction of (+) strand synthesis
   8415..8519    +  promoter       AmpR promoter: bla
   8520..9380    +  CDS            AmpR: β-lactamase; bla; confers resistance to ampicillin, carbenicillin, and related antibiotics
   9551..10139   +  rep_origin     ori: high-copy-number ColE1/pMB1/pBR322/pUC origin of replication
  10322..10414   +  CDS            lacI (fragment): lac repressor; lacI; The lac repressor binds to the lac operator to inhibit transcription in E. coli. This inhibition can be relieved by adding lactose or isopropyl-β-D-thiogalactopyranoside (IPTG).
  10427..10448   +  protein_bind   CAP binding site: CAP binding activates transcription in the presence of cAMP. E. coli catabolite activator protein
  10463..10493   +  promoter       lac promoter: promoter for the E. coli lac operon
  10501..10517   +  protein_bind   lac operator: The lac repressor binds to the lac operator to inhibit transcription in E. coli. This inhibition can be relieved by adding lactose or isopropyl-β-D-thiogalactopyranoside (IPTG). lac repressor encoded by lacI
  10562..10580   +  promoter       T3 promoter: promoter for bacteriophage T3 RNA polymerase
