[The description below was written by a language model from this plasmid's Addgene catalogue record and pLannotate feature annotations shown in this document.]
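Description:
TFORF3255 is a third-generation-style, self-inactivating lentiviral expression plasmid built on the pLX_TRC317 backbone, carrying the human zinc-finger transcription factor ZNF175 (also known as OTK18; reference transcript NM_007147.3) as one member of a barcoded transcription factor ORF collection. In bacteria it is maintained through a high-copy ColE1/pUC-type origin and selected with ampicillin via the bla gene. An f1 origin and remnants of a lac/T7/T3 cloning region are also present in the backbone. The depositor notes that the plasmid can recombine, as is common for LTR-containing vectors.

The viral genome is transcribed from an RSV promoter fused to a truncated HIV-1 5' LTR and contains the Ψ packaging signal with a gag fragment, the RRE for Rev-dependent nuclear export, a cPPT/CTS, a WPRE to enhance transcript expression, and a ΔU3 3' LTR followed by an SV40 polyadenylation signal. Within this unit, an SV40 early promoter drives puromycin N-acetyltransferase for selection of transduced mammalian cells. A separate EF-1α promoter drives the ZNF175 ORF, which was inserted by Gateway cloning and is flanked by attB1 and attB2 sites, with a C-terminal V5 epitope tag for detection. The automated annotation matches only the first part of the region between the att sites to ZNF175, leaving the remainder unannotated. The 24-bp barcode described in the catalogue entry is also not annotated as a feature, so its position is not stated.

The construct is intended for producing lentivirus to overexpress ZNF175 in mammalian cells, particularly in pooled screens where the barcode identifies which transcription factor each cell received, as in directed differentiation studies.
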