Addgene plasmid #144731: TFORF3255
Purpose: Lentiviral vector for overexpressing transcription factor ORFs with unique 24-bp barcodes. Barcodes facilitate identification of transcription factors in pooled screens.
Depositing lab: Feng Zhang. Depositing organization: Broad Institute. Publication: A transcription factor atlas of directed differentiation. Joung J, Ma S, Tay T, Geiger-Schuller KR, Kirchgatterer PC, Verdine VK, Guo B, Arias-Garcia MA, Allen WE, Singh A, Kuksenko O, Abudayyeh OO, Gootenberg JS, Fu Z, Macrae RK, Buenrostro JD, Regev A, Zhang F. Cell. 2023 Jan 5;186(1):209-229.e26. doi: 10.1016/j.cell.2022.11.026. PubMed 36608654.
Backbone
  Vector backbone: pLX_TRC317
  Backbone manufacturer: Broad Institute Genetic Perturbation Platform
  Backbone size w/o insert (bp): 8264
  Vector type: Mammalian Expression, Lentiviral
  Selectable markers: Puromycin
Growth in bacteria
  Bacterial resistance: Ampicillin, 100 μg/mL
  Growth temperature: 37°C
  Growth strain: NEB Stable
  Copy number: High Copy
Gene/Insert
  Gene/Insert name: ZNF175
  Species: H. sapiens (human)
  Insert size (bp): 2339
  Entrez Gene: ZNF175 (a.k.a. OTK18)
  Promoter: EF1a
  Tag / fusion protein: V5 (C terminal on insert)
  Cloning method: Gateway Cloning
  Sequencing primers: 5′ GGGTGGAGACTGAAGTTAGGCCAG; 3′ CACATAGCGTAAAAGGAGCAACATAG
Resource information
  A portion of this plasmid was derived from a plasmid made by: Broad Institute Genetic Perturbation Platform
Terms and licenses: Academic/Nonprofit Terms; Industry Terms: Not Available to Industry
Depositor comments: NM_007147.3 Please test multiple small colonies in case of plasmid recombination. To make this collection available in a timely manner, a portion of this collection was not fully sequenced by Addgene. If an Addgene verified full plasmid sequence is not available, please contact us prior to placing an order to request the full sequence.
How to cite: TFORF3255 was a gift from Feng Zhang (Addgene plasmid # 144731 ; http://n2t.net/addgene:144731 ; RRID:Addgene_144731)
