>Addgene plasmid #144731 | TFORF3255 | depositor partial sequence | sequence record 286308 | Insert
ATCGATTGATCAACAAGTTTGTACAAAAAAGTTGGCATGCCTGCTGATGTGAATTTATCCCAGAAGCCTC
AGGTCCTGGGTCCAGAGAAGCAGGATGGATCTTGCGAGGCATCAGTGTCATTTGAGGACGTGACCGTGGA
CTTCAGCAGGGAGGAGTGGCAGCAACTGGACCCTGCCCAGAGATGCCTGTACCGGGATGTGATGCTGGAG
CTCTATAGCCATCTCTTCGCAGTGGGGTATCACATTCCCAACCCAGAGGTCATCTTCAGAATGCTAAAAG
AAAAGGAGCCGCGTGTGGAGGAGGCTGAAGTCTCACATCAGAGGTGTCAAGAAAGGGAGTTTGGGCTTGA
AATCCCACAAAAGGAGATTTCTAAGAAAGCTTCATTTCAAAAGGATATGGTAGGTGAGTTCACAAGAGAT
GGTTCATGGTGTTCCATTTTAGAAGAACTGAGGCTGGATGCTGACCGCACAAAGAAAGATGAGCAAAATC
AAATTCAACCCATGAGTCACAGTGCTTTCTTCAACAAGAAAACATTGAACACAGAAAGCAATTGTGAATA
TAAGGACCCTGGGAAAATGATTCGCACGAGGCCCCACCTTGCTTCTTCACAGAAACAACCTCAGAAATGT
TGCTTATTTACAGAAAGTTTGAAGCTGAACCTAGAAGTGAACGGTCAGAATGAAAGCAATGACACAGAAC
AGCTTGATGACGTTGTTGGGTCTGGTCAGCTATTCAGCCATAGCTCTTCTGATGCCTGCAGCAAGAATAT
TCATACAGGAGAGACATTTTGCAAAGGTAACCAGTGTAGAAAAGTCTGTGGCCATAAACAGTCACTCAAG
CAACATCAAATTCATACTCAGAAGAAACCAGATGGATGTTCTGAATGTGGGGGGAGCTTCACCCAGAAGT
CACACCTCTTTGCCCAACAGAGAATTCATAGTGTAGGAAACCTCCATGAATGTGGCAAATGTGGAAAAGC
CTTCATGCCACAACTAAAACTCAGTGTATATCTGACAGATCATACAGGTGATATACCCTGTATATGCAAG
GAATGTGGGAAGGTCTTTATTCAGAGATCAGAATTGCTTACGCACCAGAAAACACACACTAGAAAGAAGC
CCTATAAATGCCATGACTGTGGAAAAGCCTTTTTCCAGATGTTATCTCTCTTCAGACATCAGAGAACTCA
CAGTAGAGAAAAACTCTATGAATGCAGTGAATGTGGCAAAGGCTTCTCCCAAAACTCAACCCTCATTATA
CATCAGAAAATTCATACTGGTGAGAGACAGTATGCATGCAGTGAATGTGGGAAAGCCTTTACCCAGAAGT
CAACACTCAGCTTGCACCAGAGAATCCACTCAGGGCAGAAGTCCTATGTGTGTATCGAATGCGGGCAGGC
CTTCATCCAGAAGGCACACCTGATTGTCCATCAAAGAAGCCACACAGGAGAAAAACCTTATCAGTGCCAC
AACTGTGGGAAATCCTTCATTTCCAAGTCACAGCTTGATATACATCATCGAATTCATACAGGGGAGAAAC
CTTATGAATGCAGTGACTGTGGAAAAACCTTCACCCAAAAGTCACACCTGAATATACACCAGAAAATTCA
TACTGGAGAAAGACACCATGTATGCAGTGAATGCGGGAAAGCCTTCAACCAGAAGTCAATACTCAGCATG
CATCAGAGAATTCACACCGGAGAGAAGCCTTACAAATGCAGTGAATGTGGGAAAGCCTTCACTTCTAAGT
CTCAATTCAAAGAGCATCAGCGAATTCACACGGGTGAGAAACCCTATGTGTGCACTGAATGTGGGAAGGC
CTTCAACGGCAGGTCAAATTTCCATAAACATCAAATAACTCACACTAGAGAGAGGCCTTTTGTCTGTTAC
AAATGTGGGAAGGCTTTTGTCCAGAAATCAGAGTTGATTACCCATCAAAGAACTCACATGGGAGAGAAAC
CCTATGAATGCCTTGACTGTGGGAAATCGTTCAGTAAGAAACCACAACTCAAGGTGCATCAGCGAATTCA
CACGGGAGAAAGACCTTATGTGTGTTCTGAATGTGGAAAGGCCTTCAACAACAGGTCAAACTTCAATAAA
CACCAAACAACTCATACCAGAGACAAATCTTACAAATGCAGTTATTCTGTGAAAGGCTTTACCAAGCAAT
GCCCAACTTTCTTGTACAAAGTGGTTGATATCGGTAAGCCTATCCCTAACCCTCTCCTCGGTCTCGATTC
TACGTAGTAATGAACTAGTCCGTAACTTGAAAGTATTTCGATTTCTTGGCTTTATATATCTTGTGGAAAG
GACGAATCGTGGCGGGCTTCGCCCCATGT
