>Addgene plasmid #144731 | TFORF3255 | depositor partial sequence | sequence record 286309 | Barcode
ATCGTGGCGGGCTTCGCCCCATGT
